Addgene plasmid #210028: pPB9v1
Purpose: Contains Cas9 gRNA cloning site, inducible Cas9, rtTA-T2A-puro
Depositing lab: Michael Talkowski. Depositing organization: Massachusetts General Hospital. Publication: Parallelized engineering of mutational models using piggyBac transposon delivery of CRISPR libraries. Nuttle X, Burt ND, Currall B, Moyses-Oliveira M, Mohajeri K, Bhavsar R, Lucente D, Yadav R, Tai DJC, Gusella JF, Talkowski ME. Cell Rep Methods. 2023 Dec 5:100672. doi: 10.1016/j.crmeth.2023.100672. PubMed 38091988.
Backbone
  Vector backbone: pPB
  Vector type: Mammalian Expression, CRISPR
  Selectable markers: Puromycin
Growth in bacteria
  Bacterial resistance: Ampicillin, 100 μg/mL
  Growth temperature: 30°C
  Growth strain: NEB Stable
  Growth instructions: recommend using LB with 100 µg/mL carbenicillin
  Copy number: Unknown
Gene/Insert 1
  Gene/Insert name: Cas9
  Species: S. pyogenes
  Insert size (bp): 4101
  Promoter: TRE3G
  Tag / fusion protein: SV40 NLS (N terminal on backbone); nucleoplasmin NLS (C terminal on backbone)
  Cloning method: Gibson Cloning
  Sequencing primers: 5′ N/A
Gene/Insert 2
  Gene/Insert name: rtta-T2A-puro
  Species: Synthetic
  Insert size (bp): 1395
  Promoter: EF-1α
  Cloning method: Gibson Cloning
  Sequencing primers: 5′ N/A
Terms and licenses: Academic/Nonprofit Terms; Industry Terms: Not Available to Industry
How to cite: pPB9v1 was a gift from Michael Talkowski (Addgene plasmid # 210028 ; http://n2t.net/addgene:210028 ; RRID:Addgene_210028)
