[The description below was written by a language model from this plasmid's Addgene catalogue record and pLannotate feature annotations shown in this document.]
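Description:
pPB9v1 is a 12.2 kb mammalian CRISPR vector built on a pPB (piggyBac transposon) backbone. It combines a guide RNA cloning site, doxycycline-inducible Cas9 and a selection/transactivator cassette on a single plasmid. In bacteria it replicates from a high-copy ColE1/pUC-type origin and is selected through the β-lactamase (AmpR) gene. An f1 origin and remnants of a lac promoter/lacZα region are also present in the backbone. The automated feature table does not call the piggyBac terminal repeats, so their positions cannot be given from this record. A few short annotations (an SV40 small t fragment, phage lambda B protein fragments, a G-CSF destabilising element) look like incidental similarity matches rather than designed parts.

The payload comprises three units in the same orientation. A human U6 Pol III promoter sits upstream of the S. pyogenes gRNA scaffold, with a short gap between them where a spacer is inserted. Next, a TRE3G Tet-responsive promoter drives S. pyogenes Cas9, carrying an N-terminal SV40 NLS and a C-terminal nucleoplasmin NLS, and this unit ends in an HSV TK polyadenylation signal. Finally, an EF-1α core promoter joined to an HTLV-1 LTR fragment expresses the reverse tetracycline transactivator linked by a T2A peptide to puromycin N-acetyltransferase, followed by an SV40 poly(A) signal. Puromycin-resistant cells therefore constitutively make rtTA, which activates Cas9 transcription only when doxycycline is supplied.

The associated publication describes piggyBac transposon delivery of CRISPR libraries for parallelized engineering of mutational models. This fits the vector's use for stable genomic integration of guides followed by temporally controlled editing.
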