Features (pLannotate 1.2.2; 26 found; start..end, strand, type, name):
    554..794     +  promoter       U6 promoter: RNA polymerase III promoter for human U6 snRNA
    821..896     +  misc_RNA       gRNA scaffold: guide RNA scaffold for the Streptococcus pyogenes CRISPR/Cas9 system
    914..932     +  CDS            small t antigen (fragment): SV40 (simian virus 40) small t antigen
    960..1338    +  promoter       TRE3G promoter: 3rd-generation Tet-responsive promoter that can be activated by binding of Tet-On® 3G
   1422..5461    +  CDS            Cas9 (fragment): Cas9 (Csn1) endonuclease from the Streptococcus pyogenes Type II CRISPR/Cas system generates RNA-guided double strand breaks in DNA
   5523..5570    +  CDS            nucleoplasmin NLS: bipartite nuclear localization signal from nucleoplasmin
   5669..5717    +  polyA_signal   HSV TK poly(A) signal: herpes simplex virus thymidine kinase polyadenylation signal (Cole and Stacy, 1985)
   5948..6159    +  promoter       EF-1α core promoter: core promoter for human elongation factor EF-1α
   6172..6440    +  LTR            5' LTR (truncated): truncated 5' long terminal repeat (LTR) from human T-cell leukemia virus (HTLV) type 1
   6474..7171    +  CDS            rtTA3 (fragment): reverse tetracycline transactivator 3 activates expression from Tet-responsive promoters in the presence of doxycycline
   7101..7211    +  CDS            VP48: 3 tandem repeats of the minimal activation domain of herpes simplex virus VP16 (Cheng et al., 2013)
   7272..7871    +  CDS            PuroR: puromycin N-acetyltransferase; pac from Streptomyces alboniger; confers resistance to puromycin
   7872..7899    +  misc_feature   WPRE (fragment): woodchuck hepatitis virus posttranscriptional regulatory element
   7904..8025    +  polyA_signal   SV40 poly(A) signal: SV40 polyadenylation signal
   8043..8135    +  ncRNA          G-CSF SLDE: Accession: RF00183 - G-CSF factor stem-loop destabilising element (SLDE)
   8838..9305    +  CDS            B (fragment): PORTL_LAMBD - Experimental evidence at protein level: Swiss-Prot protein existence level 1. Forms the portal vertex of the capsid (PubMed:6228056, PubMed:6232391). This portal plays critical roles in head assembly, genome packaging, neck/tail attachment, and genome ejection (Probable). The portal protein multimerizes as a single ring-shaped homododecamer arranged around a central channel (PubMed:6232391). Binds to the terminase subunits to form the packaging machine (PubMed:7799432). From Escherichia phage lambda (Bacteriophage lambda).
   9341..9363    -  protein_bind   lac operator (fragment): The lac repressor binds to the lac operator to inhibit transcription in E. coli. This inhibition can be relieved by adding lactose or isopropyl-β-D-thiogalactopyranoside (IPTG). lac repressor encoded by lacI
   9367..9397    -  promoter       lac promoter: promoter for the E. coli lac operon
   9412..9433    -  protein_bind   CAP binding site: CAP binding activates transcription in the presence of cAMP. E. coli catabolite activator protein
   9446..9538    -  CDS            lacI (fragment): lac repressor; lacI; The lac repressor binds to the lac operator to inhibit transcription in E. coli. This inhibition can be relieved by adding lactose or isopropyl-β-D-thiogalactopyranoside (IPTG).
   9721..10309   -  rep_origin     ori: high-copy-number ColE1/pMB1/pBR322/pUC origin of replication
  10480..11340   -  CDS            AmpR: β-lactamase; bla; confers resistance to ampicillin, carbenicillin, and related antibiotics
  11341..11445   -  promoter       AmpR promoter: bla
  11498..11926   -  rep_origin     f1 ori (sequence partly withheld): f1 bacteriophage origin of replication; arrow indicates direction of (+) strand synthesis
  11931..12086   -  CDS            lacZα (fragment): LacZα fragment of β-galactosidase; lacZ fragment
  12088..12207   +  CDS            B (fragment): PORTL_LAMBD - Experimental evidence at protein level: Swiss-Prot protein existence level 1. Forms the portal vertex of the capsid (PubMed:6228056, PubMed:6232391). This portal plays critical roles in head assembly, genome packaging, neck/tail attachment, and genome ejection (Probable). The portal protein multimerizes as a single ring-shaped homododecamer arranged around a central channel (PubMed:6232391). Binds to the terminase subunits to form the packaging machine (PubMed:7799432). From Escherichia phage lambda (Bacteriophage lambda).
>Addgene plasmid #210028 | pPB9v1 | addgene full sequence | sequence record 413997 | Addgene NGS Result
TTAACCCTAGAAAGATAATCATATTGTGACGTACGTTAAAGATAATCATGTGTAAAATTGACGCATGTGT
TTTATCGGTCTGTATATCGAGGTTTATTTATTAATTTGAATAGATATTAAGTTTTATTATATTTACACTT
ACATACTAATAATAAATTCAACAAACAATTTATTTATGTTTATTTATTTATTAAAAAAAACAAAAACTCA
AAATTTCTTCTATAAAGTAACAAAACTTTTATGAGGGACAGCCCCCCCCCAAAGCCCCCAGGGATGTAAT
TACGTCCCTCCCCCGCTAGGGGGCAGCAGCGAGCCGCCCGGGGCTCCGCTCCGGTCCGGCGCTCCCCCCG
CATCCCCGAGCCGGCAGCGTGCGGGGACAGCCCGGGCACGGGGAAGGTGGCACGGGATCGCTTTCCTCTG
AACGCTTCTCGCTGCTCTTTGAGCCTGCAGACACCTGGGGGGATACGGGGAAAAGGCCTCCACGGCCAGA
CTAGAGGTACCAACGCGGCCTTTTTACGGTTCCTGGCCTTTTGCTGGCCTTTTGCTCACATGTGAGGGCC
TATTTCCCATGATTCCTTCATATTTGCATATACGATACAAGGCTGTTAGAGAGATAATTGGAATTAATTT
GACTGTAAACACAAAGATATTAGTACAAAATACGTGACGTAGAAAGTAATAATTTCTTGGGTAGTTTGCA
GTTTTAAAATTATGTTTTAAAATGGACTATCATATGCTTACCGTAACTTGAAAGTATTTCGATTTCTTGG
CTTTATATATCTTGTGGAAAGGACGAAACACCGGGTCTTCGAGAAGACCTGTTTTAGAGCTAGAAATAGC
AAGTTAAAATAAGGCTAGTCCGTTATCAACTTGAAAAAGTGGCACCGAGTCGGTGCTTTTTTGAATTCGC
TAGCTAGGTCTTGAAAGGAGTGGGAATTGGCTCCGGTGCCCGTCAGCTCGAGTTTACTCCCTATCAGTGA
TAGAGAACGTATGAAGAGTTTACTCCCTATCAGTGATAGAGAACGTATGCAGACTTTACTCCCTATCAGT
GATAGAGAACGTATAAGGAGTTTACTCCCTATCAGTGATAGAGAACGTATGACCAGTTTACTCCCTATCA
GTGATAGAGAACGTATCTACAGTTTACTCCCTATCAGTGATAGAGAACGTATATCCAGTTTACTCCCTAT
CAGTGATAGAGAACGTATAAGCTTTAGGCGTGTACGGTGGGCGCCTATAAAAGCAGAGCTCGTTTAGTGA
ACCGTCAGATCGCCTGGAGCAATTCCACAACACTTTTGTCTTATACCAACTTTCCGTACCACTTCCTACC
CTCGTAAAGGTCTAGAGCTAGCGAATTCGAATTTGCCACCATGGCCCCAAAGAAGAAGCGGAAGGTCGGT
ATCCACGGAGTCCCAGCAGCCGACAAGAAGTACTCCATTGGGCTCGATATCGGCACAAACAGCGTCGGCT
GGGCCGTCATTACGGACGAGTACAAGGTGCCGAGCAAAAAATTCAAAGTTCTGGGCAATACCGATCGCCA
CAGCATAAAGAAGAACCTCATTGGCGCCCTCCTGTTCGACTCCGGGGAGACGGCCGAAGCCACGCGGCTC
AAAAGAACAGCACGGCGCAGATATACCCGCAGAAAGAATCGGATCTGCTACCTGCAGGAGATCTTCAGCA
ACGAGATGGCCAAGGTGGACGACAGCTTCTTCCACAGACTGGAAGAGTCCTTCCTGGTGGAAGAGGATAA
GAAGCACGAGCGGCACCCCATCTTCGGCAACATCGTGGACGAGGTGGCCTACCACGAGAAGTACCCCACC
ATCTACCACCTGAGAAAGAAACTGGTGGACAGCACCGACAAGGCCGACCTGCGGCTGATCTATCTGGCCC
TGGCCCACATGATCAAGTTCCGGGGCCACTTCCTGATCGAGGGCGACCTGAACCCCGACAACAGCGACGT
GGACAAGCTGTTCATCCAGCTGGTGCAGACCTACAACCAGCTGTTCGAGGAAAACCCCATCAACGCCAGC
GGCGTGGACGCCAAGGCCATCCTGTCTGCCAGACTGAGCAAGAGCAGACGGCTGGAAAATCTGATCGCCC
AGCTGCCCGGCGAGAAGAAGAATGGCCTGTTCGGAAACCTGATTGCCCTGAGCCTGGGCCTGACCCCCAA
CTTCAAGAGCAACTTCGACCTGGCCGAGGATGCCAAACTGCAGCTGAGCAAGGACACCTACGACGACGAC
CTGGACAACCTGCTGGCCCAGATCGGCGACCAGTACGCCGACCTGTTTCTGGCCGCCAAGAACCTGTCCG
ACGCCATCCTGCTGAGCGACATCCTGAGAGTGAACACCGAGATCACCAAGGCCCCCCTGAGCGCCTCTAT
GATCAAGAGATACGACGAGCACCACCAGGACCTGACCCTGCTGAAAGCTCTCGTGCGGCAGCAGCTGCCT
GAGAAGTACAAAGAGATTTTCTTCGACCAGAGCAAGAACGGCTACGCCGGCTACATTGACGGCGGAGCCA
GCCAGGAAGAGTTCTACAAGTTCATCAAGCCCATCCTGGAAAAGATGGACGGCACCGAGGAACTGCTCGT
GAAGCTGAACAGAGAGGACCTGCTGCGGAAGCAGCGGACCTTCGACAACGGCAGCATCCCCCACCAGATC
CACCTGGGAGAGCTGCACGCCATTCTGCGGCGGCAGGAAGATTTTTACCCATTCCTGAAGGACAACCGGG
AAAAGATCGAGAAGATCCTGACCTTCCGCATCCCCTACTACGTGGGCCCTCTGGCCAGGGGAAACAGCAG
ATTCGCCTGGATGACCAGAAAGAGCGAGGAAACCATCACCCCCTGGAACTTCGAGGAAGTGGTGGACAAG
GGCGCTTCCGCCCAGAGCTTCATCGAGCGGATGACCAACTTCGATAAGAACCTGCCCAACGAGAAGGTGC
TGCCCAAGCACAGCCTGCTGTACGAGTACTTCACCGTGTATAACGAGCTGACCAAAGTGAAATACGTGAC
CGAGGGAATGAGAAAGCCCGCCTTCCTGAGCGGCGAGCAGAAAAAGGCCATCGTGGACCTGCTGTTCAAG
ACCAACCGGAAAGTGACCGTGAAGCAGCTGAAAGAGGACTACTTCAAGAAAATCGAGTGCTTCGACTCCG
TGGAAATCTCCGGCGTGGAAGATCGGTTCAACGCCTCCCTGGGCACATACCACGATCTGCTGAAAATTAT
CAAGGACAAGGACTTCCTGGACAATGAGGAAAACGAGGACATTCTGGAAGATATCGTGCTGACCCTGACA
CTGTTTGAGGACAGAGAGATGATCGAGGAACGGCTGAAAACCTATGCCCACCTGTTCGACGACAAAGTGA
TGAAGCAGCTGAAGCGGCGGAGATACACCGGCTGGGGCAGGCTGAGCCGGAAGCTGATCAACGGCATCCG
GGACAAGCAGTCCGGCAAGACAATCCTGGATTTCCTGAAGTCCGACGGCTTCGCCAACAGAAACTTCATG
CAGCTGATCCACGACGACAGCCTGACCTTTAAAGAGGACATCCAGAAAGCCCAGGTGTCCGGCCAGGGCG
ATAGCCTGCACGAGCACATTGCCAATCTGGCCGGCAGCCCCGCCATTAAGAAGGGCATCCTGCAGACAGT
GAAGGTGGTGGACGAGCTCGTGAAAGTGATGGGCCGGCACAAGCCCGAGAACATCGTGATCGAAATGGCC
AGAGAGAACCAGACCACCCAGAAGGGACAGAAGAACAGCCGCGAGAGAATGAAGCGGATCGAAGAGGGCA
TCAAAGAGCTGGGCAGCCAGATCCTGAAAGAACACCCCGTGGAAAACACCCAGCTGCAGAACGAGAAGCT
GTACCTGTACTACCTGCAGAATGGGCGGGATATGTACGTGGACCAGGAACTGGACATCAACCGGCTGTCC
GACTACGATGTGGACCATATCGTGCCTCAGAGCTTTCTGAAGGACGACTCCATCGACAACAAGGTGCTGA
CCAGAAGCGACAAGAACCGGGGCAAGAGCGACAACGTGCCCTCCGAAGAGGTCGTGAAGAAGATGAAGAA
CTACTGGCGGCAGCTGCTGAACGCCAAGCTGATTACCCAGAGAAAGTTCGACAATCTGACCAAGGCCGAG
AGAGGCGGCCTGAGCGAACTGGATAAGGCCGGCTTCATCAAGAGACAGCTGGTGGAAACCCGGCAGATCA
CAAAGCACGTGGCACAGATCCTGGACTCCCGGATGAACACTAAGTACGACGAGAATGACAAGCTGATCCG
GGAAGTGAAAGTGATCACCCTGAAGTCCAAGCTGGTGTCCGATTTCCGGAAGGATTTCCAGTTTTACAAA
GTGCGCGAGATCAACAACTACCACCACGCCCACGACGCCTACCTGAACGCCGTCGTGGGAACCGCCCTGA
TCAAAAAGTACCCTAAGCTGGAAAGCGAGTTCGTGTACGGCGACTACAAGGTGTACGACGTGCGGAAGAT
GATCGCCAAGAGCGAGCAGGAAATCGGCAAGGCTACCGCCAAGTACTTCTTCTACAGCAACATCATGAAC
TTTTTCAAGACCGAGATTACCCTGGCCAACGGCGAGATCCGGAAGCGGCCTCTGATCGAGACAAACGGCG
AAACCGGGGAGATCGTGTGGGATAAGGGCCGGGATTTTGCCACCGTGCGGAAAGTGCTGAGCATGCCCCA
AGTGAATATCGTGAAAAAGACCGAGGTGCAGACAGGCGGCTTCAGCAAAGAGTCTATCCTGCCCAAGAGG
AACAGCGATAAGCTGATCGCCAGAAAGAAGGACTGGGACCCCAAGAAATACGGCGGATTCGATTCTCCTA
CAGTCGCTTACAGTGTACTGGTTGTGGCCAAAGTGGAGAAAGGGAAGTCTAAAAAACTCAAAAGCGTCAA
GGAACTGCTGGGCATCACAATCATGGAGCGATCAAGCTTCGAAAAAAACCCCATCGACTTTCTCGAGGCG
AAAGGATATAAAGAGGTCAAAAAAGACCTCATCATTAAGCTTCCCAAGTACTCTCTCTTTGAGCTTGAAA
ACGGCCGGAAACGAATGCTCGCTAGTGCGGGCGAGCTGCAGAAAGGTAACGAGCTGGCACTGCCCTCTAA
ATACGTTAATTTCTTGTATCTGGCCAGCCACTATGAAAAGCTCAAAGGGTCTCCCGAAGATAATGAGCAG
AAGCAGCTGTTCGTGGAACAACACAAACACTACCTTGATGAGATCATCGAGCAAATAAGCGAATTCTCCA
AAAGAGTGATCCTCGCCGACGCTAACCTCGATAAGGTGCTTTCTGCTTACAATAAGCACAGGGATAAGCC
CATCAGGGAGCAGGCAGAAAACATTATCCACTTGTTTACTCTGACCAACTTGGGCGCGCCTGCAGCCTTC
AAGTACTTCGACACCACCATAGACAGAAAGCGGTACACCTCTACAAAGGAGGTCCTGGACGCCACACTGA
TTCATCAGTCAATTACGGGGCTCTATGAAACAAGAATCGACCTCTCTCAGCTCGGTGGAGACAAAAGGCC
GGCGGCCACGAAAAAGGCCGGCCAGGCAAAAAAGAAAAAGTGAAAGGGTTCGATCCCTACCGGTTAGTAA
TGAGTTTAAACGGGGGAGGCTAACTGAAACACGGAAGGAGACAATACCGGAAGGAACCCGCGCTATGACG
GCAATAAAAAGACAGAATAAAACGCACGGGTGTTGGGTCGTTTGTTCATAAACGCGGGGTTCGGTCCCAG
GGCTGGCACTCTGTCGATACCCCACCGAGACCCCATTGGGGCCAATACGCCCGCGTTTCTTCCTTTTCCC
CACCCCACCCCCCAAGTTCGGGTGAAGGCCCAGGGCTCGCAGCCAACGTCGGGGCGGCAGGCCCTGCCAT
AGCAGATCTGCGAAATCGGATCCAGCTGAATCTAAGTGGATCTGCGATCGCTCCGGTGCCCGTCAGTGGG
CAGAGCGCACATCGCCCACAGTCCCCGAGAAGTTGGGGGGAGGGGTCGGCAATTGAACGGGTGCCTAGAG
AAGGTGGCGCGGGGTAAACTGGGAAAGTGATGTCGTGTACTGGCTCCGCCTTTTTCCCGAGGGTGGGGGA
GAACCGTATATAAGTGCAGTAGTCGCCGTGAACGTTCTTTTTCGCAACGGGTTTGCCGCCAGAACACAGC
TGAAGCTTCGAGGGGCTCGCATCTCTCCTTCACGCGCCCGCCGCCCTACCTGAGGCCGCCATCCACGCCG
GTTGAGTCGCGTTCTGCCGCCTCCCGCCTGTGGTGCCTCCTGAACTGCGTCCGCCGTCTAGGTAAGTTTA
AAGCTCAGGTCGAGACCGGGCCTTTGTCCGGCGCTCCCTTGGAGCCTACCTAGACTCAGCCGGCTCTCCA
CGCTTTGCCTGACCCTGCTTGCTCAACTCTACGTCTTTGTTTCGTTTTCTGTTCTGCGCCGTTACAGATC
TAAGCTGTGACCGGCGCCTACTCTAGAGCCGCCATGTCTAGACTGGACAAGAGCAAAGTCATAAACTCTG
CTCTGGAATTACTCAATGGAGTCGGTATCGAAGGCCTGACGACAAGGAAACTCGCTCAAAAGCTGGGAGT
TGAGCAGCCTACCCTGTACTGGCACGTGAAGAACAAGCGGGCCCTGCTCGATGCCCTGCCAATCGAGATG
CTGGACAGGCATCATACCCACTCCTGCCCCCTGGAAGGCGAGTCATGGCAAGACTTTCTGCGGAACAACG
CCAAGTCATACCGCTGTGCTCTCCTCTCACATCGCGACGGGGCTAAAGTGCATCTCGGCACCCGCCCAAC
AGAGAAACAGTACGAAACCCTGGAAAATCAGCTCGCGTTCCTGTGTCAGCAAGGCTTCTCCCTGGAGAAC
GCACTGTACGCTCTGTCCGCCGTGGGCCACTTTACACTGGGCTGCGTATTGGAGGAACAGGAGCATCAAG
TAGCAAAAGAGGAAAGAGAGACACCTACCACCGATTCTATGCCCCCACTTCTGAAACAAGCAATTGAGCT
GTTCGACCGGCAGGGAGCCGAACCTGCCTTCCTTTTCGGCCTGGAACTAATCATATGTGGCCTGGAGAAA
CAGCTAAAGTGCGAAAGCGGCGGGCCGACCGACGCCCTTGACGATTTTGACTTAGACATGCTCCCAGCCG
ATGCCCTTGACGACTTTGACCTTGATATGCTGCCTGCTGACGCTCTTGACGATTTTGACCTTGACATGCT
CCCCGGGGAGGGCAGAGGAAGTCTACTAACATGCGGTGACGTGGAGGAGAATCCCGGCCCTATGACCGAG
TACAAGCCCACGGTGCGCCTCGCCACCCGCGACGACGTCCCCAGGGCCGTACGCACCCTCGCCGCCGCGT
TCGCCGACTACCCCGCCACGCGCCACACCGTCGACCCGGACCGCCACATCGAGCGGGTCACCGAGCTGCA
AGAACTCTTCCTCACGCGCGTCGGGCTCGACATCGGCAAGGTGTGGGTCGCGGACGACGGCGCCGCGGTG
GCGGTCTGGACCACGCCGGAGAGCGTCGAAGCGGGGGCGGTGTTCGCCGAGATCGGCCCGCGCATGGCCG
AGTTGAGCGGTTCCCGGCTGGCCGCGCAGCAACAGATGGAAGGCCTCCTGGCGCCGCACCGGCCCAAGGA
GCCCGCGTGGTTCCTGGCCACCGTCGGCGTCTCGCCCGACCACCAGGGCAAGGGTCTGGGCAGCGCCGTC
GTGCTCCCCGGAGTGGAGGCGGCCGAGCGCGCCGGGGTGCCCGCCTTCCTGGAGACCTCCGCGCCCCGCA
ACCTCCCCTTCTACGAGCGGCTCGGCTTCACCGTCACCGCCGACGTCGAGGTGCCCGAAGGACCGCGCAC
CTGGTGCATGACCCGCAAGCCCGGTGCCTGAAATCAACCTCTGGATTACAAAATTTGTGGGTAAACTTGT
TTATTGCAGCTTATAATGGTTACAAATAAAGCAATAGCATCACAAATTTCACAAATAAAGCATTTTTTTC
ACTGCATTCTAGTTGTGGTTTGTCCAAACTCATCAATGTATCTTATCATGTCTGGAATTGACTCAAATGA
TGTCAATTAGTCTATCAGAAGCTCATCTGGTCTCCCTTCCGGGGGACAAGACATCCCTGTTTAATATTTA
AACAGCAGTGTTCCCAAACTGGGTTCTTATATCCCTTGCTCTGGTCAACCAGGTTGCAGGGTTTCCTGTC
CTCACAGGAACGAAGTCCCTAAAGAAACAGTGGCAGCCAGGTTTAGCCCCGGAATTGACTGGATTCCTTT
TTTAGGGCCGCGGCCCATTGGTATGGCTTTTTCCCCGTATCCCCCCAGGTGTCTGCAGGCTCAAAGAGCA
GCGAGAAGCGTTCAGAGGAAAGCGATCCCGTGCCACCTTCCCCGTGCCCGGGCTGTCCCCGCACGCTGCC
GGCTCGGGGATGCGGGGGGAGCGCCGGACCGGAGCGGAGCCCCGGGCGGCTCGCTGCTGCCCCCTAGCGG
GGGAGGGACGTAATTACATCCCTGGGGGCTTTGGGGGGGGGCTGTCCCTGATATCTATAACAAGAAAATA
TATATATAATAAGTTATCACGTAAGTAGAACATGAAATAACAATATAATTATCGTATGAGTTAAATCTTA
AAAGTCACGTAAAAGATAATCATGCGTCATTTTGACTCACGCGGTCGTTATAGTTCAAAATCAGTGACAC
TTACCGCATTGACAAGCACGCCTCACGGGAGCTCCAAGCGGCGACTGAGATGTCCTAAATGCACAGCGAC
GGATTCGCGCTATTTAGAAAGAGAGAGCAATATTTCAAGAATGCATGCGTCAATTTTACGCAGACTATCT
TTCTAGGGTTAATCTAGCTGCATCAGGATCATATCGTCGGGTCTTTTTTCCGGCTCAGTCATCGCCCAAG
CTGGCGCTATCTGGGCATCGGGGAGGAAGAAGCCCGTGCCTTTTCCCGCGAGGTTGAAGCGGCATGGAAA
GAGTTTGCCGAGGATGACTGCTGCTGCATTGACGTTGAGCGAAAACGCACGTTTACCATGATGATTCGGG
AAGGTGTGGCCATGCACGCCTTTAACGGTGAACTGTTCGTTCAGGCCACCTGGGATACCAGTTCGTCGCG
GCTTTTCCGGACACAGTTCCGGATGGTCAGCCCGAAGCGCATCAGCAACCCGAACAATACCGGCGACAGC
CGGAACTGCCGTGCCGGTGTGCAGATTAATGACAGCGGTGCGGCGCTGGGATATTACGTCAGCGAGGACG
GGTATCCTGGCTGGATGCCGCAGAAATGGACATGGATACCCCGTGAGTTACCCGGCGGGCGCGCTTGGCG
TAATCATGGTCATAGCTGTTTCCTGTGTGAAATTGTTATCCGCTCACAATTCCACACAACATACGAGCCG
GAAGCATAAAGTGTAAAGCCTGGGGTGCCTAATGAGTGAGCTAACTCACATTAATTGCGTTGCGCTCACT
GCCCGCTTTCCAGTCGGGAAACCTGTCGTGCCAGCTGCATTAATGAATCGGCCAACGCGCGGGGAGAGGC
GGTTTGCGTATTGGGCGCTCTTCCGCTTCCTCGCTCACTGACTCGCTGCGCTCGGTCGTTCGGCTGCGGC
GAGCGGTATCAGCTCACTCAAAGGCGGTAATACGGTTATCCACAGAATCAGGGGATAACGCAGGAAAGAA
CATGTGAGCAAAAGGCCAGCAAAAGGCCAGGAACCGTAAAAAGGCCGCGTTGCTGGCGTTTTTCCATAGG
CTCCGCCCCCCTGACGAGCATCACAAAAATCGACGCTCAAGTCAGAGGTGGCGAAACCCGACAGGACTAT
AAAGATACCAGGCGTTTCCCCCTGGAAGCTCCCTCGTGCGCTCTCCTGTTCCGACCCTGCCGCTTACCGG
ATACCTGTCCGCCTTTCTCCCTTCGGGAAGCGTGGCGCTTTCTCATAGCTCACGCTGTAGGTATCTCAGT
TCGGTGTAGGTCGTTCGCTCCAAGCTGGGCTGTGTGCACGAACCCCCCGTTCAGCCCGACCGCTGCGCCT
TATCCGGTAACTATCGTCTTGAGTCCAACCCGGTAAGACACGACTTATCGCCACTGGCAGCAGCCACTGG
TAACAGGATTAGCAGAGCGAGGTATGTAGGCGGTGCTACAGAGTTCTTGAAGTGGTGGCCTAACTACGGC
TACACTAGAAGAACAGTATTTGGTATCTGCGCTCTGCTGAAGCCAGTTACCTTCGGAAAAAGAGTTGGTA
GCTCTTGATCCGGCAAACAAACCACCGCTGGTAGCGGTGGTTTTTTTGTTTGCAAGCAGCAGATTACGCG
CAGAAAAAAAGGATCTCAAGAAGATCCTTTGATCTTTTCTACGGGGTCTGACGCTCAGTGGAACGAAAAC
TCACGTTAAGGGATTTTGGTCATGAGATTATCAAAAAGGATCTTCACCTAGATCCTTTTAAATTAAAAAT
GAAGTTTTAAATCAATCTAAAGTATATATGAGTAAACTTGGTCTGACAGTTACCAATGCTTAATCAGTGA
GGCACCTATCTCAGCGATCTGTCTATTTCGTTCATCCATAGTTGCCTGACTCCCCGTCGTGTAGATAACT
ACGATACGGGAGGGCTTACCATCTGGCCCCAGTGCTGCAATGATACCGCGAGACCCACGCTCACCGGCTC
CAGATTTATCAGCAATAAACCAGCCAGCCGGAAGGGCCGAGCGCAGAAGTGGTCCTGCAACTTTATCCGC
CTCCATCCAGTCTATTAATTGTTGCCGGGAAGCTAGAGTAAGTAGTTCGCCAGTTAATAGTTTGCGCAAC
GTTGTTGCCATTGCTACAGGCATCGTGGTGTCACGCTCGTCGTTTGGTATGGCTTCATTCAGCTCCGGTT
CCCAACGATCAAGGCGAGTTACATGATCCCCCATGTTGTGCAAAAAAGCGGTTAGCTCCTTCGGTCCTCC
GATCGTTGTCAGAAGTAAGTTGGCCGCAGTGTTATCACTCATGGTTATGGCAGCACTGCATAATTCTCTT
ACTGTCATGCCATCCGTAAGATGCTTTTCTGTGACTGGTGAGTACTCAACCAAGTCATTCTGAGAATAGT
GTATGCGGCGACCGAGTTGCTCTTGCCCGGCGTCAATACGGGATAATACCGCGCCACATAGCAGAACTTT
AAAAGTGCTCATCATTGGAAAACGTTCTTCGGGGCGAAAACTCTCAAGGATCTTACCGCTGTTGAGATCC
AGTTCGATGTAACCCACTCGTGCACCCAACTGATCTTCAGCATCTTTTACTTTCACCAGCGTTTCTGGGT
GAGCAAAAACAGGAAGGCAAAATGCCGCAAAAAAGGGAATAAGGGCGACACGGAAATGTTGAATACTCAT
ACTCTTCCTTTTTCAATATTATTGAAGCATTTATCAGGGTTATTGTCTCATGAGCGGATACATATTTGAA
TGTATTTAGAAAAATAAACAAATAGGGGTTCCGCGCACATTTCCCCGAAAAGTGCCACCTAAATTGTAAG
CGTTAATATTTTGTTAAAATTCGCGTTAAATTTTTGTTAAATCAGCTCATTTTTTAACCAATAGGCCGAA
ATCGGCAAAATCCCTTATAAATCAAAAGAATAGACCGAGATAGGGT
[37 nt withheld, positions 11597-11633]
AAAGAACGTGGACTCCAACGTCAAAGG
[49 nt withheld, positions 11661-11709]
T
[91 nt withheld, positions 11711-11801]
G
[124 nt withheld, positions 11803-11926]
CCCATTCGCCATTCAGGCTGCGCAACTGTTGGGAAGGGCGATCGGTGCGGGCCTCTTCGCTATTACGCCA
GCTGGCGAAAGGGGGATGTGCTGCAAGGCGATTAAGTTGGGTAACGCCAGGGTTTTCCCAGTCACGACGT
TGTAAAACGACGGCCAGTGAGCGCGCCTCGTTCATTCACGTTTTTGAACCCGTGGAGGACGGGCAGACTC
GCGGTGCAAATGTGTTTTACAGCGTGATGGAGCAGATGAAGATGCTCGACACGCTGCAGAACACGCAGCT
AGA
